Addgene plasmid #100278: pcDNA-Flag-Kdm6b(1025-End)-pA
Purpose: In vitro transcription template (T7 promoter) for Kdm6b catalytic domain active form.
Depositing lab: Yi Zhang. Depositing organization: Boston Children's Hospital. Publication: Maternal H3K27me3 controls DNA methylation-independent imprinting. Inoue A, Jiang L, Lu F, Suzuki T, Zhang Y. Nature. 2017 Jul 19. doi: 10.1038/nature23262. PubMed 28723896.
Backbone
  Vector backbone: pcDNA3.1
  Vector type: Mammalian Expression
Growth in bacteria
  Bacterial resistance: Ampicillin, 100 μg/mL
  Growth temperature: 37°C
  Growth strain: DH5alpha
  Copy number: High Copy
Gene/Insert
  Gene/Insert name: Kdm6b (alt name: Jmjd3)
  Species: M. musculus (mouse)
  Mutation: catalytic domain (1025aa-End)
  Entrez Gene: Kdm6b (a.k.a. 1700064E03Rik, Jmjd3)
  Promoter: T7
  Tag / fusion protein: Flag epitope tag (N terminal on insert)
  Cloning method: Restriction Enzyme; 5′ cloning site BamHI (unknown if destroyed); 3′ cloning site NotI (unknown if destroyed)
  Sequencing primers: 5′ CACTGCTTACTGGCTTATCG; 3′ CCAAACTTTTATTTGTGCACAT
Terms and licenses: Academic/Nonprofit Terms; Industry Terms: Not Available to Industry
How to cite: pcDNA-Flag-Kdm6b(1025-End)-pA was a gift from Yi Zhang (Addgene plasmid # 100278 ; http://n2t.net/addgene:100278 ; RRID:Addgene_100278)
