[The description below was written by a language model from this plasmid's Addgene catalogue record and pLannotate feature annotations shown in this document.]
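Description:
pcDNA-Flag-Kdm6b(1025-End)-pA is a 7.5 kb plasmid built on the pcDNA3.1 mammalian expression backbone, but its stated purpose is to serve as a template for in vitro transcription of mRNA from the T7 promoter. It is maintained in E. coli through a high-copy ColE1/pUC-type origin and selected with ampicillin via the β-lactamase gene. The backbone also carries an f1 phage origin. An SV40 early promoter driving the neomycin/kanamycin phosphotransferase gene with an SV40 polyadenylation signal would permit G418 selection in mammalian cells.

The insert is a truncated mouse Kdm6b (Jmjd3) coding sequence, from residue 1025 to the natural C-terminus, cloned between BamHI and NotI sites and fused to an N-terminal Flag epitope tag. Kdm6b is a histone demethylase that removes di- and trimethylation from lysine 27 of histone H3. This fragment contains the catalytic domain, and the record describes it as the active form. The T7 promoter lies immediately upstream of the coding region and downstream of the CMV enhancer/promoter, so the same cassette could in principle be transcribed by T7 RNA polymerase in vitro or by the CMV promoter in transfected cells, with the bovine growth hormone polyadenylation signal following the insert. The "pA" in the name suggests a poly(A) element associated with the transcript, but the feature table does not annotate one between the insert and the bGH signal. Several short annotated fragments (HIV-1 LTR, TEF1 promoter, ble, lacI) are probably incidental matches rather than functional parts. The associated publication concerns maternal H3K27me3 and DNA methylation-independent imprinting, consistent with using the synthesized mRNA to deplete H3K27me3 experimentally.
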