Features (pLannotate 1.2.2; 21 found; start..end, strand, type, name):
     28..80      -  misc_feature   bom (fragment): basis of mobility region from pBR322
    235..614     +  enhancer       CMV enhancer: human cytomegalovirus immediate early enhancer
    615..818     +  promoter       CMV promoter: human cytomegalovirus (CMV) immediate early promoter
    814..847     +  LTR            5' LTR (truncated) (fragment): truncated 5' long terminal repeat (LTR) from HIV-1
    863..881     +  promoter       T7 promoter: promoter for bacteriophage T7 RNA polymerase
    926..2791    +  CDS            Kdm6b (fragment): KDM6B_MOUSE - Also known as Jmjd3, Kiaa0346. Experimental evidence at protein level: Swiss-Prot protein existence level 1. Histone demethylase that specifically demethylates 'Lys-27' of histone H3, thereby playing a central role in histone code. Demethylates trimethylated and dimethylated H3 'Lys-27'. Plays a central role in regulation of posterior development, by regulating HOX gene expression. Involved in inflammatory response by participating in macrophage differentiation in case of inflammation by regulating gene expression and macrophage differentiation (PubMed:17825402). Plays a demethyl
   2862..2883    +  promoter       TEF1 promoter (fragment): S. cerevisiae TEF1; promoter for EF-1α
   3097..3321    +  polyA_signal   bGH poly(A) signal: bovine growth hormone polyadenylation signal
   3325..3346    +  promoter       SV40 promoter (fragment): SV40 enhancer and early promoter
   3367..3795    +  rep_origin     f1 ori (sequence partly withheld): f1 bacteriophage origin of replication; arrow indicates direction of (+) strand synthesis
   3809..4138    +  promoter       SV40 promoter: SV40 enhancer and early promoter
   4205..4996    +  CDS            neo: KKA2_KLEPN - Also known as kan, nptII. Experimental evidence at protein level: Swiss-Prot protein existence level 1. Resistance to kanamycin, neomycin, paromomycin, ribostamycin, butirosin and gentamicin B. From Klebsiella pneumoniae.
   5022..5180    +  CDS            ble (fragment): BLE_KLEPN - Experimental evidence at protein level: Swiss-Prot protein existence level 1. Binding protein with a strong affinity to the bleomycin family of antibiotics. Binds to CL990; an antimitotic-antibiotic compound. From Klebsiella pneumoniae.
   5175..5296    +  polyA_signal   SV40 poly(A) signal: SV40 polyadenylation signal
   5369..5385    -  protein_bind   lac operator: The lac repressor binds to the lac operator to inhibit transcription in E. coli. This inhibition can be relieved by adding lactose or isopropyl-β-D-thiogalactopyranoside (IPTG). lac repressor encoded by lacI
   5393..5423    -  promoter       lac promoter: promoter for the E. coli lac operon
   5438..5459    -  protein_bind   CAP binding site: CAP binding activates transcription in the presence of cAMP. E. coli catabolite activator protein
   5472..5564    -  CDS            lacI (fragment): lac repressor; lacI; The lac repressor binds to the lac operator to inhibit transcription in E. coli. This inhibition can be relieved by adding lactose or isopropyl-β-D-thiogalactopyranoside (IPTG).
   5747..6335    -  rep_origin     ori: high-copy-number ColE1/pMB1/pBR322/pUC origin of replication
   6506..7366    -  CDS            AmpR: β-lactamase; bla; confers resistance to ampicillin, carbenicillin, and related antibiotics
   7367..7471    -  promoter       AmpR promoter: bla
>Addgene plasmid #100278 | pcDNA-Flag-Kdm6b(1025-End)-pA | addgene full sequence | sequence record 193853 | Addgene NGS Result
GACGGATCGGGAGATCTCCCGATCCCCTATGGTGCACTCTCAGTACAATCTGCTCTGATGCCGCATAGTT
AAGCCAGTATCTGCTCCCTGCTTGTGTGTTGGAGGTCGCTGAGTAGTGCGCGAGCAAAATTTAAGCTACA
ACAAGGCAAGGCTTGACCGACAATTGCATGAAGAATCTGCTTAGGGTTAGGCGTTTTGCGCTGCTTCGCG
ATGTACGGGCCAGATATACGCGTTGACATTGATTATTGACTAGTTATTAATAGTAATCAATTACGGGGTC
ATTAGTTCATAGCCCATATATGGAGTTCCGCGTTACATAACTTACGGTAAATGGCCCGCCTGGCTGACCG
CCCAACGACCCCCGCCCATTGACGTCAATAATGACGTATGTTCCCATAGTAACGCCAATAGGGACTTTCC
ATTGACGTCAATGGGTGGAGTATTTACGGTAAACTGCCCACTTGGCAGTACATCAAGTGTATCATATGCC
AAGTACGCCCCCTATTGACGTCAATGACGGTAAATGGCCCGCCTGGCATTATGCCCAGTACATGACCTTA
TGGGACTTTCCTACTTGGCAGTACATCTACGTATTAGTCATCGCTATTACCATGGTGATGCGGTTTTGGC
AGTACATCAATGGGCGTGGATAGCGGTTTGACTCACGGGGATTTCCAAGTCTCCACCCCATTGACGTCAA
TGGGAGTTTGTTTTGGCACCAAAATCAACGGGACTTTCCAAAATGTCGTAACAACTCCGCCCCATTGACG
CAAATGGGCGGTAGGCGTGTACGGTGGGAGGTCTATATAAGCAGAGCTCTCTGGCTAACTAGAGAACCCA
CTGCTTACTGGCTTATCGAAATTAATACGACTCACTATAGGGAGACCCAAGCTGGCTAGTTAAGCTTATG
GACTACAAAGACGATGACGACAAGGGATCCGAGATCCAGGGCCGGGAGAAGGCCCGGCCCGATGTCGGTG
GGGTTTCCAAAGTCAAGACACCCACAGCTCCAGCACCCCCGCCTGCTCCTGCACCCGCTGCTCAGCCAAC
ACCCCCATCAGCTCCTGTCCCTGGGAAGAAGACTCGTGAGGAGGCTCCGGGGCCTCCAGGTGTGAGCCGG
GCAGATATGCTGAAGCTCCGGTCACTTAGTGAGGGGCCTCCCAAGGAGCTGAAGATCAGGCTCATCAAGG
TGGAAAGTGGGGACAAGGAGACCTTTATCGCCTCTGAGGTGGAAGAGCGGCGGCTGCGCATGGCAGACCT
CACCATCAGCCACTGTGCCGCCGATGTCATGCGTGCCAGCAAGAATGCCAAGGTGAAAGGGAAATTCCGA
GAGTCCTACCTGTCCCCTGCCCAGTCTGTGAAACCCAAGATCAACACTGAGGAGAAGCTGCCCCGGGAAA
AACTCAACCCCCCTACCCCCAGCATCTATTTGGAGAGCAAACGAGATGCCTTCTCGCCGGTCCTGCTACA
GTTCTGTACAGACCCCCGGAACCCCATCACCGTCATCAGGGGCCTGGCTGGTTCACTTCGGCTCAACTTA
GGCCTTTTCTCCACCAAGACTCTGGTGGAGGCGAGCGGTGAACATACGGTGGAGGTCCGTACCCAAGTAC
AGCAGCCCTCAGACGAGAACTGGGACCTGACAGGTACCAGACAAATCTGGCCCTGTGAGAGCTCCCGTTC
CCACACCACCATCGCTAAATACGCACAGTACCAGGCCTCGTCCTTCCAGGAGTCACTGCAGGAGGAGAGG
GAGAGTGAGGATGAGGAATCCGAGGAACCAGACAGCACTACAGGAACCTCTCCCAGCAGTGCACCGGACC
CCAAGAACCATCACATCATCAAGTTTGGCACTAACATCGACCTGTCTGATGCCAAGAGGTGGAAGCCACA
GCTACAGGAGCTGCTGAAACTGCCCGCCTTCATGCGGGTAACATCCACAGGCAACATGCTCAGCCACGTG
GGCCACACCATCCTGGGCATGAACACCGTGCAGCTATACATGAAGGTCCCTGGCAGCCGAACGCCAGGCC
ACCAAGAGAATAACAATTTCTGCTCAGTCAACATCAACATTGGCCCTGGGGACTGCGAGTGGTTCGCGGT
ACATGAGCACTATTGGGAGACCATCAGCGCCTTCTGCGACCGGCATGGTGTGGACTACTTGACTGGTTCC
TGGTGGCCAATCTTGGATGACCTCTATGCGTCCAATATTCCTGTTTACCGCTTCGTGCAGCGCCCTGGAG
ACCTTGTGTGGATTAATGCAGGGACTGTACATTGGGTGCAGGCTACCGGCTGGTGCAACAACATTGCCTG
GAACGTGGGGCCCCTCACCGCCTATCAGTACCAGCTGGCCCTGGAGCGATATGAGTGGAACGAGGTGAAG
AACGTCAAGTCCATTGTGCCCATGATTCATGTGTCCTGGAACGTCGCTCGAACGGTCAAGATCAGCGATC
CTGACTTGTTCAAGATGATCAAGTTCTGCCTCCTGCAGTCAATGAAGCACTGTCAGGTACAGCGGGAGAG
CCTGGTGCGGGCAGGGAAGAAGATCGCTTACCAAGGCCGTGTCAAAGACGAGCCTGCCTACTACTGCAAC
GAATGCGACGTGGAGGTGTTCAACATCCTGTTCGTTACAAGTGAGAATGGCAGCCGAAACACGTACCTGG
TGCACTGCGAGGGCTGTGCGCGCCGTCGCAGCGCGGGCCTACAGGGCGTGGTGGTGCTAGAGCAGTACCG
CACGGAGGAGCTGGCGCAGGCCTACGATGCCTTCACACTGGCTCCCGCCAGCACGTCTCGATGAGCGGCC
GCTCGACTATGGGCACCAAAGAACCTGTAAACGTTATCTTTTTAAATTGAATGTGCACAAATAAAAGTTT
GGAAAAGAAAAAAAAAAAAAAAAAAAAAAAAAAAAAAAAAAAAAAAAAAAAAAAAAAAAAAAAAAAAAAA
AAAAAAAAAAAAAAAAAAAATACGCATCATACGCTGTGGCGTACCTCGAGTCTAGAGGGCCCTTCGAACA
AAAACTCATCTCAGAAGAGGATCTGAATATGCATACCGGTCATCATCACCATCACCATTGAGTTTAAACC
CGCTGATCAGCCTCGACTGTGCCTTCTAGTTGCCAGCCATCTGTTGTTTGCCCCTCCCCCGTGCCTTCCT
TGACCCTGGAAGGTGCCACTCCCACTGTCCTTTCCTAATAAAATGAGGAAATTGCATCGCATTGTCTGAG
TAGGTGTCATTCTATTCTGGGGGGTGGGGTGGGGCAGGACAGCAAGGGGGAGGATTGGGAAGACAATAGC
AGGCATGCTGGGGATGCGGTGGGCTCTATGGCTTCTGAGGCGGAAAGAACCAGCTGGGGCTCTAGGGGGT
ATCCCC
[124 nt withheld, positions 3367-3490]
C
[91 nt withheld, positions 3492-3582]
A
[49 nt withheld, positions 3584-3632]
CCTTTGACGTTGGAGTCCACGTTCTTT
[37 nt withheld, positions 3660-3696]
ACCCTATCTCGGTCTATTCTTTTGATTTATAAGGGATTTTGCCGATTTCGGCCTATTGGTTAAAAAATGA
GCTGATTTAACAAAAATTTAACGCGAATTAATTCTGTGGAATGTGTGTCAGTTAGGGTGTGGAAAGTCCC
CAGGCTCCCCAGCAGGCAGAAGTATGCAAAGCATGCATCTCAATTAGTCAGCAACCAGGTGTGGAAAGTC
CCCAGGCTCCCCAGCAGGCAGAAGTATGCAAAGCATGCATCTCAATTAGTCAGCAACCATAGTCCCGCCC
CTAACTCCGCCCATCCCGCCCCTAACTCCGCCCAGTTCCGCCCATTCTCCGCCCCATGGCTGACTAATTT
TTTTTATTTATGCAGAGGCCGAGGCCGCCTCTGCCTCTGAGCTATTCCAGAAGTAGTGAGGAGGCTTTTT
TGGAGGCCTAGGCTTTTGCAAAAAGCTCCCGGGAGCTTGTATATCCATTTTCGGATCTGATCAAGAGACA
GGATGAGGATCGTTTCGCATGATTGAACAAGATGGATTGCACGCAGGTTCTCCGGCCGCTTGGGTGGAGA
GGCTATTCGGCTATGACTGGGCACAACAGACAATCGGCTGCTCTGATGCCGCCGTGTTCCGGCTGTCAGC
GCAGGGGCGCCCGGTTCTTTTTGTCAAGACCGACCTGTCCGGTGCCCTGAATGAACTGCAGGACGAGGCA
GCGCGGCTATCGTGGCTGGCCACGACGGGCGTTCCTTGCGCAGCTGTGCTCGACGTTGTCACTGAAGCGG
GAAGGGACTGGCTGCTATTGGGCGAAGTGCCGGGGCAGGATCTCCTGTCATCTCACCTTGCTCCTGCCGA
GAAAGTATCCATCATGGCTGATGCAATGCGGCGGCTGCATACGCTTGATCCGGCTACCTGCCCATTCGAC
CACCAAGCGAAACATCGCATCGAGCGAGCACGTACTCGGATGGAAGCCGGTCTTGTCGATCAGGATGATC
TGGACGAAGAGCATCAGGGGCTCGCGCCAGCCGAACTGTTCGCCAGGCTCAAGGCGCGCATGCCCGACGG
CGAGGATCTCGTCGTGACCCATGGCGATGCCTGCTTGCCGAATATCATGGTGGAAAATGGCCGCTTTTCT
GGATTCATCGACTGTGGCCGGCTGGGTGTGGCGGACCGCTATCAGGACATAGCGTTGGCTACCCGTGATA
TTGCTGAAGAGCTTGGCGGCGAATGGGCTGACCGCTTCCTCGTGCTTTACGGTATCGCCGCTCCCGATTC
GCAGCGCATCGCCTTCTATCGCCTTCTTGACGAGTTCTTCTGAGCGGGACTCTGGGGTTCGCGAAATGAC
CGACCAAGCGACGCCCAACCTGCCATCACGAGATTTCGATTCCACCGCCGCCTTCTATGAAAGGTTGGGC
TTCGGAATCGTTTTCCGGGACGCCGGCTGGATGATCCTCCAGCGCGGGGATCTCATGCTGGAGTTCTTCG
CCCACCCCAACTTGTTTATTGCAGCTTATAATGGTTACAAATAAAGCAATAGCATCACAAATTTCACAAA
TAAAGCATTTTTTTCACTGCATTCTAGTTGTGGTTTGTCCAAACTCATCAATGTATCTTATCATGTCTGT
ATACCGTCGACCTCTAGCTAGAGCTTGGCGTAATCATGGTCATAGCTGTTTCCTGTGTGAAATTGTTATC
CGCTCACAATTCCACACAACATACGAGCCGGAAGCATAAAGTGTAAAGCCTGGGGTGCCTAATGAGTGAG
CTAACTCACATTAATTGCGTTGCGCTCACTGCCCGCTTTCCAGTCGGGAAACCTGTCGTGCCAGCTGCAT
TAATGAATCGGCCAACGCGCGGGGAGAGGCGGTTTGCGTATTGGGCGCTCTTCCGCTTCCTCGCTCACTG
ACTCGCTGCGCTCGGTCGTTCGGCTGCGGCGAGCGGTATCAGCTCACTCAAAGGCGGTAATACGGTTATC
CACAGAATCAGGGGATAACGCAGGAAAGAACATGTGAGCAAAAGGCCAGCAAAAGGCCAGGAACCGTAAA
AAGGCCGCGTTGCTGGCGTTTTTCCATAGGCTCCGCCCCCCTGACGAGCATCACAAAAATCGACGCTCAA
GTCAGAGGTGGCGAAACCCGACAGGACTATAAAGATACCAGGCGTTTCCCCCTGGAAGCTCCCTCGTGCG
CTCTCCTGTTCCGACCCTGCCGCTTACCGGATACCTGTCCGCCTTTCTCCCTTCGGGAAGCGTGGCGCTT
TCTCATAGCTCACGCTGTAGGTATCTCAGTTCGGTGTAGGTCGTTCGCTCCAAGCTGGGCTGTGTGCACG
AACCCCCCGTTCAGCCCGACCGCTGCGCCTTATCCGGTAACTATCGTCTTGAGTCCAACCCGGTAAGACA
CGACTTATCGCCACTGGCAGCAGCCACTGGTAACAGGATTAGCAGAGCGAGGTATGTAGGCGGTGCTACA
GAGTTCTTGAAGTGGTGGCCTAACTACGGCTACACTAGAAGAACAGTATTTGGTATCTGCGCTCTGCTGA
AGCCAGTTACCTTCGGAAAAAGAGTTGGTAGCTCTTGATCCGGCAAACAAACCACCGCTGGTAGCGGTGG
TTTTTTTGTTTGCAAGCAGCAGATTACGCGCAGAAAAAAAGGATCTCAAGAAGATCCTTTGATCTTTTCT
ACGGGGTCTGACGCTCAGTGGAACGAAAACTCACGTTAAGGGATTTTGGTCATGAGATTATCAAAAAGGA
TCTTCACCTAGATCCTTTTAAATTAAAAATGAAGTTTTAAATCAATCTAAAGTATATATGAGTAAACTTG
GTCTGACAGTTACCAATGCTTAATCAGTGAGGCACCTATCTCAGCGATCTGTCTATTTCGTTCATCCATA
GTTGCCTGACTCCCCGTCGTGTAGATAACTACGATACGGGAGGGCTTACCATCTGGCCCCAGTGCTGCAA
TGATACCGCGAGACCCACGCTCACCGGCTCCAGATTTATCAGCAATAAACCAGCCAGCCGGAAGGGCCGA
GCGCAGAAGTGGTCCTGCAACTTTATCCGCCTCCATCCAGTCTATTAATTGTTGCCGGGAAGCTAGAGTA
AGTAGTTCGCCAGTTAATAGTTTGCGCAACGTTGTTGCCATTGCTACAGGCATCGTGGTGTCACGCTCGT
CGTTTGGTATGGCTTCATTCAGCTCCGGTTCCCAACGATCAAGGCGAGTTACATGATCCCCCATGTTGTG
CAAAAAAGCGGTTAGCTCCTTCGGTCCTCCGATCGTTGTCAGAAGTAAGTTGGCCGCAGTGTTATCACTC
ATGGTTATGGCAGCACTGCATAATTCTCTTACTGTCATGCCATCCGTAAGATGCTTTTCTGTGACTGGTG
AGTACTCAACCAAGTCATTCTGAGAATAGTGTATGCGGCGACCGAGTTGCTCTTGCCCGGCGTCAATACG
GGATAATACCGCGCCACATAGCAGAACTTTAAAAGTGCTCATCATTGGAAAACGTTCTTCGGGGCGAAAA
CTCTCAAGGATCTTACCGCTGTTGAGATCCAGTTCGATGTAACCCACTCGTGCACCCAACTGATCTTCAG
CATCTTTTACTTTCACCAGCGTTTCTGGGTGAGCAAAAACAGGAAGGCAAAATGCCGCAAAAAAGGGAAT
AAGGGCGACACGGAAATGTTGAATACTCATACTCTTCCTTTTTCAATATTATTGAAGCATTTATCAGGGT
TATTGTCTCATGAGCGGATACATATTTGAATGTATTTAGAAAAATAAACAAATAGGGGTTCCGCGCACAT
TTCCCCGAAAAGTGCCACCTGACGTC
